Addgene plasmid #60188: DYSF-Exon34-del
Purpose: Plasmid contains human dysferlin with exon 34 deleted. Deletion maintains the open reading frame.
Depositing lab: Jain Foundation.
Backbone
  Vector backbone: pUC57-Kan
  Backbone size w/o insert (bp): 2363
  Total vector size (bp): 8533
  Vector type: cloning vector
Growth in bacteria
  Bacterial resistance: Kanamycin, 50 μg/mL
  Growth temperature: 37°C
  Growth strain: Top10
  Copy number: Unknown
Gene/Insert
  Gene/Insert name: Dysferlin (alt name: DYSF)
  Species: H. sapiens (human)
  Insert size (bp): 6170
  Mutation: Exon 34 has been deleted
  Entrez Gene: DYSF (a.k.a. FER1L1, LGMD2B, LGMDR2, MMD1)
  Cloning method: Unknown
  Sequencing primers: 5′ gagcagattgtactgagagtgcacg; 3′ M13pUC-rev
Resource information
  A portion of this plasmid was derived from a plasmid made by: The human dysferlin insert was synthesized by Genewiz
Terms and licenses: Academic/Nonprofit Terms; Industry Terms: Not Available to Industry
How to cite: DYSF-Exon34-del was a gift from Jain Foundation (Addgene plasmid # 60188 ; http://n2t.net/addgene:60188 ; RRID:Addgene_60188)
