[The description below was written by a language model from this plasmid's Addgene catalogue record and pLannotate feature annotations shown in this document.]
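Description:
DYSF-Exon34-del is a bacterial cloning plasmid built on the pUC57-Kan backbone that carries a synthesized human dysferlin (DYSF) coding sequence from which exon 34 has been removed. The total construct is 8,533 bp, of which about 6.2 kb is insert. According to the record, the deletion preserves the open reading frame, so the sequence should encode an internally shortened dysferlin rather than a truncated one. Dysferlin is a calcium-sensing membrane protein involved in resealing the sarcolemma of skeletal muscle and cardiomyocytes after mechanical damage, and the gene's aliases (LGMD2B, MMD1) reflect its association with limb-girdle muscular dystrophy and Miyoshi myopathy.

The plasmid is maintained in E. coli through a high-copy ColE1/pUC-type origin and is selected with kanamycin via an aminoglycoside phosphotransferase gene (aph(3')-Ia), which the annotation places downstream of the bla (AmpR) promoter. The remaining annotated features are backbone remnants: short fragments of bom, rop and lacI, plus the lac promoter, lac operator and CAP binding site. These lac elements lie just downstream of the DYSF coding sequence and on the opposite strand, so they do not drive sense transcription of the insert. No eukaryotic promoter, polyadenylation signal, epitope tag or reporter is annotated, consistent with the "cloning vector" designation. The plasmid therefore serves as a storage and source template for the exon 34-deleted cDNA, which would need to be subcloned into an expression or viral vector for studies in cells. The record does not state a specific application beyond providing this in-frame exon-deletion variant; such a variant would be suited to asking whether dysferlin lacking the exon 34-encoded segment retains function.
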