Features (pLannotate 1.2.2; 10 found; start..end, strand, type, name):
    137..182     +  misc_feature   bom (fragment): basis of mobility region from pBR322
    219..6317    +  CDS            DYSF: DYSF_HUMAN - Also known as FER1L1. Experimental evidence at protein level: Swiss-Prot protein existence level 1. Key calcium ion sensor involved in the Ca(2+)-triggered synaptic vesicle-plasma membrane fusion. Plays a role in the sarcolemma repair mechanism of both skeletal muscle and cardiomyocytes that permits rapid resealing of membranes disrupted by mechanical stress (By similarity). From Homo sapiens (Human).
   6381..6397    -  protein_bind   lac operator: The lac repressor binds to the lac operator to inhibit transcription in E. coli. This inhibition can be relieved by adding lactose or isopropyl-β-D-thiogalactopyranoside (IPTG). lac repressor encoded by lacI
   6405..6435    -  promoter       lac promoter: promoter for the E. coli lac operon
   6450..6471    -  protein_bind   CAP binding site: CAP binding activates transcription in the presence of cAMP. E. coli catabolite activator protein
   6484..6576    -  CDS            lacI (fragment): lac repressor; lacI; The lac repressor binds to the lac operator to inhibit transcription in E. coli. This inhibition can be relieved by adding lactose or isopropyl-β-D-thiogalactopyranoside (IPTG).
   6759..7347    -  rep_origin     ori: high-copy-number ColE1/pMB1/pBR322/pUC origin of replication
   7518..8333    -  CDS            KanR: aminoglycoside phosphotransferase; aph(3')-Ia; confers resistance to kanamycin in bacteria or G418 (Geneticin®) in eukaryotes
   8334..8438    -  promoter       AmpR promoter: bla
   8533..35      +  CDS            rop (fragment) (across the origin): Rop protein, which maintains plasmids at low copy number; rop
>Addgene plasmid #60188 | DYSF-Exon34-del | depositor full sequence | sequence record 96283 | DYSF-Exon34-del sequence 8533 bps
TCGCGCGTTTCGGTGATGACGGTGAAAACCTCTGACACATGCAGCTCCCGGAGACGGTCACAGCTTGTCT
GTAAGCGGATGCCGGGAGCAGACAAGCCCGTCAGGGCGCGTCAGCGGGTGTTGGCGGGTGTCGGGGCTGG
CTTAACTATGCGGCATCAGAGCAGATTGTACTGAGAGTGCACGAATTCGATATCGTTAACGGTACCACTA
GTACGCGTATGCTGAGGGTCTTCATCCTCTATGCCGAGAACGTCCACACACCCGACACCGACATCAGCGA
TGCCTACTGCTCCGCGGTGTTTGCAGGGGTGAAGAAGAGAACCAAAGTCATCAAGAACAGCGTGAACCCT
GTATGGAATGAGGGATTTGAATGGGACCTCAAGGGCATCCCCCTGGACCAGGGCTCTGAGCTTCATGTGG
TGGTCAAAGACCATGAGACGATGGGGAGGAACAGGTTCCTGGGGGAAGCCAAGGTCCCACTCCGAGAGGT
CCTCGCCACCCCTAGTCTGTCCGCCAGCTTCAATGCCCCCCTGCTGGACACCAAGAAGCAGCCCACAGGG
GCCTCGCTGGTCCTGCAGGTGTCCTACACACCGCTGCCTGGAGCTGTGCCCCTGTTCCCGCCCCCTACTC
CTCTGGAGCCCTCCCCGACTCTGCCTGACCTGGATGTAGTGGCAGACACAGGAGGAGAGGAAGACACAGA
GGACCAGGGACTCACTGGAGATGAGGCGGAGCCATTCCTGGATCAAAGCGGAGGCCCGGGGGCTCCCACC
ACCCCAAGGAAACTACCTTCACGTCCTCCGCCCCACTACCCCGGGATCAAAAGAAAGCGAAGTGCGCCTA
CATCTAGAAAGCTGCTGTCAGACAAACCGCAGGATTTCCAGATCAGGGTCCAGGTGATCGAGGGGCGCCA
GCTGCCGGGGGTGAACATCAAGCCTGTGGTCAAGGTTACCGCTGCAGGGCAGACCAAGCGGACGCGGATC
CACAAGGGAAACAGCCCACTCTTCAATGAGACTCTTTTCTTCAACTTGTTTGACTCTCCTGGGGAGCTGT
TTGATGAGCCCATCTTTATCACGGTGGTAGACTCTCGTTCTCTCAGGACAGATGCTCTCCTCGGGGAGTT
CCGGATGGACGTGGGCACCATTTACAGAGAGCCCCGGCACGCCTATCTCAGGAAGTGGCTGCTGCTCTCA
GACCCTGATGACTTCTCTGCTGGGGCCAGAGGCTACCTGAAAACAAGCCTTTGTGTGCTGGGGCCTGGGG
ACGAAGCGCCTCTGGAGAGAAAAGACCCCTCTGAAGACAAGGAGGACATTGAAAGCAACCTGCTCCGGCC
CACAGGCGTAGCCCTGCGAGGAGCCCACTTCTGCCTGAAGGTCTTCCGGGCCGAGGACTTGCCGCAGATG
GACGATGCCGTGATGGACAACGTGAAACAGATCTTTGGCTTCGAGAGTAACAAGAAGAACTTGGTGGACC
CCTTTGTGGAGGTCAGCTTTGCGGGGAAAATGCTGTGCAGCAAGATCTTGGAGAAGACGGCCAACCCTCA
GTGGAACCAGAACATCACACTGCCTGCCATGTTTCCCTCCATGTGCGAAAAAATGAGGATTCGTATCATA
GACTGGGACCGCCTGACTCACAATGACATCGTGGCTACCACCTACCTGAGTATGTCGAAAATCTCTGCCC
CTGGAGGAGAAATAGAAGAGGAGCCTGCAGGTGCTGTCAAGCCTTCGAAAGCCTCAGACTTGGATGACTA
CCTGGGCTTCCTCCCCACTTTTGGGCCCTGCTACATCAACCTCTATGGCAGTCCCAGAGAGTTCACAGGC
TTCCCAGACCCCTACACAGAGCTCAACACAGGCAAGGGGGAAGGTGTGGCTTATCGTGGCCGGCTTCTGC
TCTCCCTGGAGACCAAGCTGGTGGAGCACAGTGAACAGAAGGTGGAGGACCTTCCTGCGGATGACATCCT
CCGGGTGGAGAAGTACCTTAGGAGGCGCAAGTACTCCCTGTTTGCGGCCTTCTACTCAGCCACCATGCTG
CAGGATGTGGATGATGCCATCCAGTTTGAGGTCAGCATCGGGAACTACGGGAACAAGTTCGACATGACCT
GCCTGCCGCTGGCCTCCACCACTCAGTACAGCCGTGCAGTCTTTGACGGGTGCCACTACTACTACCTACC
CTGGGGTAACGTGAAACCTGTGGTGGTGCTGTCATCCTACTGGGAGGACATCAGCCATAGAATCGAGACT
CAGAACCAGCTGCTTGGGATTGCTGACCGGCTGGAAGCTGGCCTGGAGCAGGTCCACCTGGCCCTGAAGG
CGCAGTGCTCCACGGAGGACGTGGACTCGCTGGTGGCTCAGCTGACGGATGAGCTCATCGCAGGCTGCAG
CCAGCCTCTGGGTGACATCCATGAGACACCCTCTGCCACCCACCTGGACCAGTACCTGTACCAGCTGCGC
ACCCATCACCTGAGCCAAATCACTGAGGCTGCCCTGGCCCTGAAGCTCGGCCACAGTGAGCTCCCTGCAG
CTCTGGAGCAGGCGGAGGACTGGCTCCTGCGTCTGCGTGCCCTGGCAGAGGAGCCCCAGAACAGCCTGCC
GGACATCGTCATCTGGATGCTGCAGGGAGACAAGCGTGTGGCATACCAGCGGGTGCCCGCCCACCAAGTC
CTCTTCTCCCGGCGGGGTGCCAACTACTGTGGCAAGAATTGTGGGAAGCTACAGACAATCTTTCTGAAAT
ATCCGATGGAGAAGGTGCCTGGCGCCCGGATGCCAGTGCAGATACGGGTCAAGCTGTGGTTTGGGCTCTC
TGTGGATGAGAAGGAGTTCAACCAGTTTGCTGAGGGGAAGCTGTCTGTCTTTGCTGAAACCTATGAGAAC
GAGACTAAGTTGGCCCTTGTTGGGAACTGGGGCACAACGGGCCTCACCTACCCCAAGTTTTCTGACGTCA
CGGGCAAGATCAAGCTACCCAAGGACAGCTTCCGCCCCTCGGCCGGCTGGACCTGGGCTGGAGATTGGTT
CGTGTGTCCGGAGAAGACTCTGCTCCATGACATGGACGCCGGTCACCTGAGCTTCGTGGAAGAGGTGTTT
GAGAACCAGACCCGGCTTCCCGGAGGCCAGTGGATCTACATGAGTGACAACTACACCGATGTGAACGGGG
AGAAGGTGCTTCCCAAGGATGACATTGAGTGCCCACTGGGCTGGAAGTGGGAAGATGAGGAATGGTCCAC
AGACCTCAACCGGGCTGTCGATGAGCAAGGCTGGGAGTATAGCATCACCATCCCCCCGGAGCGGAAGCCG
AAGCACTGGGTCCCTGCTGAGAAGATGTACTACACACACCGACGGCGGCGCTGGGTGCGCCTGCGCAGGA
GGGATCTCAGCCAAATGGAAGCACTGAAAAGGCACAGGCAGGCGGAGGCGGAGGGCGAGGGCTGGGAGTA
CGCCTCTCTTTTTGGCTGGAAGTTCCACCTCGAGTACCGCAAGACAGATGCCTTCCGCCGCCGCCGCTGG
CGCCGTCGCATGGAGCCACTGGAGAAGACGGGGCCTGCAGCTGTGTTTGCCCTTGAGGGGGCCCTGGGCG
GCGTGATGGATGACAAGAGTGAAGATTCCATGTCCGTCTCCACCTTGAGCTTCGGTGTGAACAGACCCAC
GATTTCCTGCATATTCGACTATGGGAACCGCTACCATCTACGCTGCTACATGTACCAGGCCCGGGACCTG
GCTGCGATGGACAAGGACTCTTTTTCTGATCCCTATGCCATCGTCTCCTTCCTGCACCAGAGCCAGAAGA
CGGTGGTGGTGAAGAACACCCTTAACCCCACCTGGGACCAGACGCTCATCTTCTACGAGATCGAGATCTT
TGGCGAGCCGGCCACAGTTGCTGAGCAACCGCCCAGCATTGTGGTGGAGCTGTACGACCATGACACTTAT
CCGGCCATCCACCATATTCCTGGTTTTGAGGTGCAGGAGACATCAAGGATCCTGGATGAGTCTGAGGACA
CAGACCTGCCCTACCCACCACCCCAGAGGGAGGCCAACATCTACATGGTTCCTCAGAACATCAAGCCAGC
GCTCCAGCGTACCGCCATCGAGATCCTGGCATGGGGCCTGCGGAACATGAAGAGTTACCAGCTGGCCAAC
ATCTCCTCCCCCAGCCTCGTGGTAGAGTGTGGGGGCCAGACGGTGCAGTCCTGTGTCATCAGGAACCTCC
GGAAGAACCCCAACTTTGACATCTGCACCCTCTTCATGGAAGTGATGCTGCCCAGGGAGGAGCTCTACTG
CCCCCCCATCACCGTCAAGGTCATCGATAACCGCCAGTTTGGCCGCCGGCCTGTGGTGGGCCAGTGTACC
ATCCGCTCCCTGGAGAGCTTCCTGTGTGACCCCTACTCGGCGGAGAGTCCATCCCCACAGGGTGGCCCAG
ACGATGTGAGCCTACTCAGTCCTGGGGAAGACGTGCTCATCGACATTGATGACAAGGAGCCCCTCATCCC
CATCCAGGAGGAAGAGTTCATCGATTGGTGGAGCAAATTCTTTGCCTCCATAGGGGAGAGGGAAAAGTGC
GGCTCCTACCTGGAGAAGGATTTTGACACCCTGAAGGTCTATGACACACAGCTGGAGAATGTGGAGGCCT
TTGAGGGCCTGTCTGACTTTTGTAACACCTTCAAGCTGTACCGGGGCAAGACGCAGGAGGAGACAGAAGA
TCCATCTGTGATTGGTGAATTTAAGGGCCTCTTCAAAATTTATCCCCTCCCAGAAGACCCAGCCATCCCC
ATGCCCCCAAGACAGTTCCACCAGCTGGCCGCCCAGGGACCCCAGGAGTGCTTGGTCCGTATCTACATTG
TCCGAGCATTTGGCCTGCAGCCCAAGGACCCCAATGGAAAGTGTGATCCTTACATCAAGATCTCCATAGG
GAAGAAATCAGTGAGTGACCAGGATAACTACATCCCCTGCACGCTGGAGCCCGTATTTGGAAAGATGTTC
GAGCTGACCTGCACTCTGCCTCTGGAGAAGGACCTAAAGATCACTCTCTATGACTATGACCTCCTCTCCA
AGGACGAAAAGATCGGTGAGACGGTCGTCGACCTGGAGAACAGGCTGCTGTCCAAGTTTGGGGCTCGCTG
TGGACTCCCACAGACCTACTGTGTCTCTGGACCGAACCAGTGGCGGGACCAGCTCCGCCCCTCCCAGCTC
CTCCACCTCTTCTGCCAGCAGCATAGAGTCAAGGCACCTGTGTACCGGACAGACCGTGTAATGTTTCAGG
ATAAAGAATATTCCATTGAAGAGATAGAGGCTGGCAGGATCCCAAACCCACACCTGGGCCCAGTGGAGGA
GCGTCTGGCTCTGCATGTGCTTCAGCAGCAGGGCCTGGTCCCGGAGCACGTGGAGTCACGGCCCCTCTAC
AGCCCCCTGCAGCCAGACATCGAGCAGGGGAAGCTGCAGATGTGGGTCGACCTATTTCCGAAGGCCCTGG
GGCGGCCTGGACCTCCCTTCAACATCACCCCACGGAGAGCCAGAAGGTTTTTCCTGCGTTGTATTATCTG
GAATACCAGAGATGTGATCCTGGATGACCTGAGCCTCACGGGGGAGAAGATGAGCGACATTTATGTGAAA
GGTTGGATGATTGGCTTTGAAGAACACAAGCAAAAGACAGACGTGCATTATCGTTCCCTGGGAGGTGAAG
GCAACTTCAACTGGAGGTTCATTTTCCCCTTCGACTACCTGCCAGCTGAGCAAGTCTGTACCATTGCCAA
GAAGGATGCCTTCTGGAGGCTGGACAAGACTGAGAGCAAAATCCCAGCACGAGTGGTGTTCCAGATCTGG
GACAATGACAAGTTCTCCTTTGATGATTTTCTGGGCTCCCTGCAGCTCGATCTCAACCGCATGCCCAAGC
CAGCCAAGACAGCCAAGAAGTGCTCCTTGGACCAGCTGGATGATGCTTTCCACCCAGAATGGTTTGTGTC
CCTTTTTGAGCAGAAAACAGTGAAGGGCTGGTGGCCCTGTGTAGCAGAAGAGGGTGAGAAGAAAATACTG
GCGGGCAAGCTGGAAATGACCTTGGAGATTGTAGCAGAGAGTGAGCATGAGGAGCGGCCTGCTGGCCAGG
GCCGGGATGAGCCCAACATGAACCCTAAGCTTGAGGACCCAAGGCGCCCCGACACCTCCTTCCTGTGGTT
TACCTCCCCATACAAGACCATGAAGTTCATCCTGTGGCGGCGTTTCCGGTGGGCCATCATCCTCTTCATC
ATCCTCTTCATCCTGCTGCTGTTCCTGGCCATCTTCATCTACGCCTTCCCGAACTATGCTGCCATGAAGC
TGGTGAAGCCCTTCAGCTGATGATCACCATGGCATATGGCTAGCGCGGCCGCCATGGTCATAGCTGTTTC
CTGTGTGAAATTGTTATCCGCTCACAATTCCACACAACATACGAGCCGGAAGCATAAAGTGTAAAGCCTG
GGGTGCCTAATGAGTGAGCTAACTCACATTAATTGCGTTGCGCTCACTGCCCGCTTTCCAGTCGGGAAAC
CTGTCGTGCCAGCTGCATTAATGAATCGGCCAACGCGCGGGGAGAGGCGGTTTGCGTATTGGGCGCTCTT
CCGCTTCCTCGCTCACTGACTCGCTGCGCTCGGTCGTTCGGCTGCGGCGAGCGGTATCAGCTCACTCAAA
GGCGGTAATACGGTTATCCACAGAATCAGGGGATAACGCAGGAAAGAACATGTGAGCAAAAGGCCAGCAA
AAGGCCAGGAACCGTAAAAAGGCCGCGTTGCTGGCGTTTTTCCATAGGCTCCGCCCCCCTGACGAGCATC
ACAAAAATCGACGCTCAAGTCAGAGGTGGCGAAACCCGACAGGACTATAAAGATACCAGGCGTTTCCCCC
TGGAAGCTCCCTCGTGCGCTCTCCTGTTCCGACCCTGCCGCTTACCGGATACCTGTCCGCCTTTCTCCCT
TCGGGAAGCGTGGCGCTTTCTCATAGCTCACGCTGTAGGTATCTCAGTTCGGTGTAGGTCGTTCGCTCCA
AGCTGGGCTGTGTGCACGAACCCCCCGTTCAGCCCGACCGCTGCGCCTTATCCGGTAACTATCGTCTTGA
GTCCAACCCGGTAAGACACGACTTATCGCCACTGGCAGCAGCCACTGGTAACAGGATTAGCAGAGCGAGG
TATGTAGGCGGTGCTACAGAGTTCTTGAAGTGGTGGCCTAACTACGGCTACACTAGAAGAACAGTATTTG
GTATCTGCGCTCTGCTGAAGCCAGTTACCTTCGGAAAAAGAGTTGGTAGCTCTTGATCCGGCAAACAAAC
CACCGCTGGTAGCGGTGGTTTTTTTGTTTGCAAGCAGCAGATTACGCGCAGAAAAAAAGGATCTCAAGAA
GATCCTTTGATCTTTTCTACGGGGTCTGACGCTCAGTGGAACGAAAACTCACGTTAAGGGATTTTGGTCA
TGAGATTATCAAAAAGGATCTTCACCTAGATCCTTTTAAATTAAAAATGAAGTTTTAAATCAATCTAAAG
TATATATGAGTAAACTTGGTCTGACAGTTAGAAAAACTCATCGAGCATCAAATGAAACTGCAATTTATTC
ATATCAGGATTATCAATACCATATTTTTGAAAAAGCCGTTTCTGTAATGAAGGAGAAAACTCACCGAGGC
AGTTCCATAGGATGGCAAGATCCTGGTATCGGTCTGCGATTCCGACTCGTCCAACATCAATACAACCTAT
TAATTTCCCCTCGTCAAAAATAAGGTTATCAAGTGAGAAATCACCATGAGTGACGACTGAATCCGGTGAG
AATGGCAAAAGTTTATGCATTTCTTTCCAGACTTGTTCAACAGGCCAGCCATTACGCTCGTCATCAAAAT
CACTCGCATCAACCAAACCGTTATTCATTCGTGATTGCGCCTGAGCGAGACGAAATACGCGATCGCTGTT
AAAAGGACAATTACAAACAGGAATCGAATGCAACCGGCGCAGGAACACTGCCAGCGCATCAACAATATTT
TCACCTGAATCAGGATATTCTTCTAATACCTGGAATGCTGTTTTCCCAGGGATCGCAGTGGTGAGTAACC
ATGCATCATCAGGAGTACGGATAAAATGCTTGATGGTCGGAAGAGGCATAAATTCCGTCAGCCAGTTTAG
TCTGACCATCTCATCTGTAACATCATTGGCAACGCTACCTTTGCCATGTTTCAGAAACAACTCTGGCGCA
TCGGGCTTCCCATACAATCGATAGATTGTCGCACCTGATTGCCCGACATTATCGCGAGCCCATTTATACC
CATATAAATCAGCATCCATGTTGGAATTTAATCGCGGCCTAGAGCAAGACGTTTCCCGTTGAATATGGCT
CATACTCTTCCTTTTTCAATATTATTGAAGCATTTATCAGGGTTATTGTCTCATGAGCGGATACATATTT
GAATGTATTTAGAAAAATAAACAAATAGGGGTTCCGCGCACATTTCCCCGAAAAGTGCCACCTGACGTCT
AAGAAACCATTATTATCATGACATTAACCTATAAAAATAGGCGTATCACGAGGCCCTTTCGTC
