>Addgene plasmid #60188 | DYSF-Exon34-del | addgene partial sequence | sequence record 98312 | pRSII-F1 5'-CGGCATCAGAGCAGATTGTAC-3'
ACGGTACCACTAGTACGCGTATGCTGAGGGTCTTCATCCTCTATGCCGAGAACGTCCACACACCCGACAC
CGACATCAGCGATGCCTACTGCTCCGCGGTGTTTGCAGGGGTGAAGAAGAGAACCAAAGTCATCAAGAAC
AGCGTGAACCCTGTATGGAATGAGGGATTTGAATGGGACCTCAAGGGCATCCCCCTGGACCAGGGCTCTG
AGCTTCATGTGGTGGTCAAAGACCATGAGACGATGGGGAGGAACAGGTTCCTGGGGGAAGCCAAGGTCCC
ACTCCGAGAGGTCCTCGCCACCCCTAGTCTGTCCGCCAGCTTCAATGCCCCCCTGCTGGACACCAAGAAG
CAGCCCACAGGGGCCTCGCTGGTCCTGCAGGTGTCCTACACACCGCTGCCTGGAGCTGTGCCCCTGTTCC
CGCCCCCTACTCCTCTGGAGCCCTCCCCGACTCTGCCTGACCTGGATGTAGTGGCAGACACAGGAGGAGA
GGAAGACACAGAGGACCAGGGACTCACTGGAGATGAGGCGGAGCCATTCCTGGATCAAAGCGGAGGCCCG
GGGGCTCCCACCACCCCAAGGAAACTACCTTCACGTCCTCCGCCCCACTACCCCGGGATCAAAAGAAAGC
GAAGTGCGCCTACATCTAGAAAGCTGCTGTCAGACAAACCGCAGGATTTCCAGATCAGGGTCCAGGTGAT
CGAGGGGCGCCAGCTGCCGG
