>Addgene plasmid #60188 | DYSF-Exon34-del | addgene partial sequence | sequence record 98718 | M13pUC-Rev 5'-AGCGGATAACAATTTCACACAGG-3'
GCCATATGCCATGGTGATCATCAGCTGAAGGGCTTCACCAGCTTCATGGCAGCATAGTTCGGGAAGGCGT
AGATGAAGATGGCCAGGAACAGCAGCAGGATGAAGAGGATGATGAAGAGGATGATGGCCCACCGGAAACG
CCGCCACAGGATGAACTTCATGGTCTTGTATGGGGAGGTAAACCACAGGAAGGAGGTGTCGGGGCGCCTT
GGGTCCTCAAGCTTAGGGTTCATGTTGGGCTCATCCCGGCCCTGGCCAGCAGGCCGCTCCTCATGCTCAC
TCTCTGCTACAATCTCCAAGGTCATTTCCAGCTTGCCCGCCAGTATTTTCTTCTCACCCTCTTCTGCTAC
ACAGGGCCACCAGCCCTTCACTGTTTTCTGCTCAAAAAGGGACACAAACCATTCTGGGTGGAAAGCATCA
TCCAGCTGGTCCAAGGAGCACTTCTTGGCTGTCTTGGCTGGCTTGGGCATGCGGTTGAGATCGAGCTGCA
GGGAGCCCAGAAAATCATCAAAGGAGAACTTGTCATTGTCCCAGATCTGGAACACCACTCGTGCTGGGAT
TTTGCTCTCAGTCTTGTCCAGCCTCCAGAAGGCATCCTTCTTGGCAATGGTACAGACTTGCTCAGCTGGC
AGGTAGTCGAAGGGGAAAATGAACCTCCAGTTGAAGTTGCCTTCACCTCCCAGGGAACGATAATGCACGT
CTGTCTTTTGCTTGTGTTCTTCAAAGCCAATCATCCAACCTTTCACATAAATGTCGCTCATCTTCTCCC
